Addgene plasmid #34519: KHBD00411
Depositing lab: Bart Deplancke. Depositing organization: Swiss Federal Institute of Technology (EPFL). Publication: Automated protein-DNA interaction screening of Drosophila regulatory elements. Korneel Hens, Jean-Daniel Feuz, Alina Isakova, Antonina Lagovitina, Andreas Massouras, Julien Bryois, Patrick Callaerts, Susan E. Celniker, Bart Deplancke. Nat Methods. 2011 Oct 30;8(12):1065-70. 10.1038/nmeth.1763 PubMed 22037703.
Backbone
  Vector backbone: pDONR221
  Backbone manufacturer: Invitrogen
  Backbone size w/o insert (bp): 2536
  Vector type: Gateway Donor Vector
Growth in bacteria
  Bacterial resistance: Kanamycin, 50 μg/mL
  Growth temperature: 37°C
  Growth strain: DH5alpha
  Copy number: High Copy
Gene/Insert
  Gene/Insert name: CG9776 (alt names: FBgn0027866; CG9776)
  Species: D. melanogaster (fly)
  Insert size (bp): 3780
  Entrez Gene: CG9776 (a.k.a. Dmel_CG9776, BcDNA:LD19168, Dmel\CG9776)
  Cloning method: Gateway Cloning
  Sequencing primers: 5′ M13F; 3′ M13R
Terms and licenses: Academic/Nonprofit Terms; Industry Terms: Not Available to Industry
Depositor comments: Please note that the ORFs in this collection were cloned open-ended (without a stop codon).
How to cite: KHBD00411 was a gift from Bart Deplancke (Addgene plasmid # 34519 ; http://n2t.net/addgene:34519 ; RRID:Addgene_34519)
