[The description below was written by a language model from this plasmid's Addgene catalogue record.]
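Description:
KHBD00411 is a Gateway entry-type clone built in the pDONR221 donor vector backbone (Invitrogen), carrying the open reading frame of the Drosophila melanogaster gene CG9776 (FBgn0027866). The insert is about 3.8 kb in a backbone of roughly 2.5 kb, and it was introduced by Gateway recombination cloning. In a pDONR221-derived clone the ORF normally replaces the donor vector's counter-selection cassette and becomes flanked by attL recombination sites, although no feature table is provided here to confirm the exact site arrangement. The plasmid is maintained in standard E. coli cloning strains such as DH5alpha as a high-copy plasmid under kanamycin selection. M13 forward and reverse primer sites flank the insert for sequence verification.

The construct is a shuttle clone rather than an expression vector. The record lists no promoter, tag or reporter, and pDONR221 is not designed to drive expression of its insert. The depositor notes that ORFs in this collection were cloned open-ended, without a stop codon. After an LR recombination reaction moves the CG9776 coding sequence into a destination vector, it can therefore be read through into a C-terminal fusion partner, as well as being compatible with N-terminal fusions. The plasmid belongs to a collection of Drosophila ORF clones associated with work on automated screening of protein–DNA interactions at fly regulatory elements. This suggests its intended use is as a source clone for generating fusion constructs for such interaction assays. The record does not describe the function of the CG9776 gene product.
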