>Addgene plasmid #34519 | KHBD00411 | depositor partial sequence | sequence record 41086 | KHBD00411 sequence 3780 bps
ATGGATGAAGACTCGGCTACGATACAGCTGGGGGATAGGCGTCTCGGTAACGCGGTCGATCATGATCTGC
TTCCAGGGCCACCCGGCGTCGATGAGAAAAGCGGAAACGAGAACTGCGAGCCCAGGAGCAGTGGGTCGGG
AAAGCGCGGCAAGTCGAATTCCAGGCGCCGTTCCACATCCCGTGGTCGGTCGGATTCCCGCAACACATCG
CCGTCGAACACCCGGCGAAGGCATTCCCTGTCCCGCTCGCTGACTCCACCGCGTCGTCGTTACGATTCGC
CCGATTATGGGCGGTACTCCCGACGGCGCTTTGATCGTGATCGGCGACGCTCCCCCGAACGGCGGCGCTC
TCCGCCACGTCGCGGACGACGGTACGGACGATCCCGGTCCCGCAGCATGTCGCCCCGACGGGGAGGTCGA
TGGTCACCAAAAAAAAAACCGTCGTCGCCGCCAGTGCCCCCTCCGCATGGAGGACCACATCCTCAAATGA
CCCCTGGCTATGGAGCTATGGCCGCACATATCTACGGATCATACGTCGCTCCACCAGATGTTTACGGTCA
CCAATATGGAATTCCGCCTAACTCGTTTCCACCTCAGGGACCGGGGTACGGTATTCCAGGTGCCCCGCCG
GACCAAAGCTCTTTTGGCTCTGGCTACGGTCCGCCTCCCACAAGCGCGTGGGACGTAAATGTGTACGGTC
AGCAGGTGTGGATTAACCAGCCTATTTCTGGGGTCCAGCCATCCGCTTCAGACTCCCTGATCCAGCCACA
GAAGGCCCGCGAAACTCTCTCTGGCAAGACGATAGGCGAGGAGCAGTCGGTGCCAGCGCTCGAAGGCGCA
GGTTTGACGCCTCAGGATGCTGTTGCCCAAGAAGCGGAGAAGCAAAAGGACGAGCTTAAGAAACAGCGCG
CTAACTATGTCAAAAAGGTATCGCTGCTCAAGAAGGAAATGAAAGTACTTAAAGACCAGCGCGAGGACCT
GGCAGCAGGCGATGCCCCACCCTCGCCAACCACAAAGAATTTCATCGAAGAAAACGACCGCCTGCAGATG
CAAATTAAGAAGAAACTTGACACAATTGAAAACGTTATAGATATGCTGAACGGCATAATTGGCTACGAAG
AAGTTGAAGATGAACCATCTAACCAAAAGTCCCATGGCAAGACTCAACCGGAACAACAGGATAGTCGCTC
GCACTCCTCCAGTGAGAGTTCTGCAGATAGCTCTGAATCCAGCTCATCATCTAGTACTGCTTCCGATTCG
TCATCCGATAACGAAGACGGGGAAGGGGCAGGCGGCGCCGTAGGAAGTCCAACCAATCGGCTAAAGCACC
GCGCCATAAAGTCGATGAAGTCAAAGCAGCTACATGGTGAAATGAAGGCAGTGCCAACCCAAGCACAAAA
TTACAATTTTGTGTTTTTCGATCCCGAGCAGCATTGGTGCGAGAGCTGTGGAGTTTTTCCAAAGTCTGCT
CGAGACTATTTAAAGCACTTGCATGCCGAGGAACACATGAATCGAGAAACCATAGAAACTCCGTGGCATG
TGGGTATTGACCACGATCCCTTTCCCACATTTGAAAACGCACCTGCCAGGCGCGTCCCCGTGAGGGGCAT
GCAATTTCTGGTGCCGGCTAACGCTTGGTTTTGCAAGCTCTGCAGTGTTTGGATTGGAGACTTGCACTGC
GCTTCTGCTCATCTTAAGTCTAGGCTTCACTCCAATAAGTATCAGCAATTTTTAAATCAGAACCCCAACT
ATGAAATAGAGTGGCAAACAAACCGCGAGCGGGCCATGAATCAACAGAAAGATCACGATGATGCCAAGAA
TAAAAAGTCCAAGAAAGACGAGGACAAGGCGTCCAAAAAGAGGAAAAAAAAGGGCGGGGACAAAAAAAAA
AAGAAGCGCAAGCACGGAAAGAAGAGCAAACGTAGTACAATAGATGCAAACAGCACATCGTCATCCTCCG
ATAGCTCTTCGTCGGAAGAGGAAAATGGACAGCAACCAAAGAAAGGTCGTACCGAACAGCAACCAATTTG
TCAATCAGATAAGTCGACTAATGCAGCATCAATACGAGTGGCCATGAGAAAGCAGGAAAGCACACCAACA
AATTTGAAGCCGGAAGTGCCTTGTCAGCCTGTGGTGCCGCCACCGCCACCGATCATAAAGGATTCCACAA
TTCCTTCAGAACGGGGTAAATGGACTGCCGCCAGTGTCGAAGACCAAAGTAAGGATCAAAAGAACCGGGA
TGATACCATGCTCAAGCAATGGAATAATGTGCAGCCTGTTATAAGTGAGAGTGAAAAAAAGTTGTTGGAG
CAGCTTAAAGGAAGGCTGAAGAACAAGGGAGCCCGCGACCAGAACAACCACAAAGCAGTACCAACAGAAG
CGAATGATGAAAAGTTTAGGCGGGGTGGAGGACGTCATTCTCGTTCACGTTCTAAGCGGCGCAGCTACTC
TCGAAGCATAAGTCGCGGGCGGGATCGAGATCGGCGGGATCGTGAGCGAGATAGAGACCGTGGTCGTAGG
CGTCGGTCACGCAGTCGTGGCCGACACTTCTCTCGTTCGCCCATAAGATCTAGTCGAAGAAGTCGATCCC
GTCAGGGCCGAAGTCGACGCAGTCGTAGTCGCTCTATTGAACGGGTAGAGCGTCCCGTGGTCAAGCATTC
CGAGTTTCGGCCCCGTACTGTGCCGGAACGCAAGCAAACTGATATAAAGCGCGACAAGAAGGATGCAGAA
AGCAAGTCAAAGTCATCCAAGCCCAGTAACAATTCCTTGCCTGGAGGCAAAAAACTACCTTTCATCGGTA
AGATGCCAGTATTTAAAAAGCAGTCTGTTCCATCTTTCAACTATGATGCTTCTGCTGTCTACACCAACGG
CTGTTTGGAGGCACCACCTCCACCGCCACCTCCATTGGGCGGAGCGACAAGTCAGATAGCTGTGCGTCAA
CAAGCACCGACAGCTGCGCAGATTCAGATGGCAATGATGGAAGATGCTTTTGGCAATGCTCCCCCATTTC
ATCCAGATGCGGGTATGATGGTAGATTACGATGAGCTAATGCCAGATCCTGTCCAGTTCGCCAATTTAAT
GACGAGCTGCCCACCACCTCCGCCGCCTGGAGAAGGCTCTGAAGGTGATGCCCATGGCCCTGAGGATGGC
GATCAGCATGACAACGAAAACCGAGAGGACGTCTTGCCCCCAGGCATTGATGAAGCTGAATCTGCCCTGG
TACCGCATCCGTTAGACGCTGCGGCACAATCCCGAGACGGGGAACTCCCAAAGGACCTGGTCGAAGCGCT
TGACATAATATTCCCCAGCGACGTAGCGATTTTGGAGGCATCAAATGGAAACAGTGAAAAGCAGGAAGAT
GTGACTATCACCACCATTGTTGAAGATGACGCAGTGCTCAGTGTGATTCATCTTCAAGATTTAGCTAAAG
AGGGTATTCACCTTGTAACTATCAATGAAGCAGAGGTACCTAAAAAGTCACATATTCAAACATCGGAGAA
GATTGAAAAGTTGCAGGATTTAAATGGCAAATCGGACGACGGAGTAAACATAAAACTGATTGACGCAGAG
GATATCCCAATGCCGAATTCGCCTCCGGCTGAGCCGTCATTTGACGAGGAGACGAAAAGCAAGGCCTTAC
AGAAGCAAGCTGATATCTCAGAAATACCAGAGCCGGCTGTATCGCCTTCAGACAGTGAGAAGCTTCGTCG
TCAGTCGGAGCTTGACGAGTTGGCTATGCTGGGAATCGACAGGAGTGACATGGCGGCACAATATGCTCTG
