>Addgene plasmid #34519 | KHBD00411 | addgene partial sequence | sequence record 42290 | M13-Rev 5'-CAGGAAACAGCTATGACC-3'
TTATTTTGACTGATAGTGACCTGTTCGTTGCAACAAATTGATAAGCAATGCTTTCTTATAATGCCAACTT
TGTACAAGAAAGTTGGCAACAGAGCATATTGTGCCGCCATGTCACTCCTGTCGATTCCCAGCATAGCCAA
CTCGTCAAGCTCCGACTGACGACGAAGCTTCTCACTGTCTGAAGGCGATACAGCCGGCTCTGGTATTTCT
GAGATATCAGCTTGCTTCTGTAAGGCCTTGCTTTTCGTCTCCTCGTCAAATGACGGCTCAGCCGGAGGCG
AATTCGGCATTGGGATATCCTCTGCGTCAATCAGTTTTATGTTTACTCCGTCGTCCGATTTGCCATTTAA
ATCCTGCAACTTTTCAATCTTCTCCGATGTTTGAATATGTGACTTTTTAGGTACCTCTGCTTCATTGATA
GTTACAAGGTGAATACCCTCTTTAGCTAAATCTTGAAGATGAATCACACTGAGCACTGCGTCATCTTCAA
CAATGGTGGTGATAGTCACATCTTCCTGCTTTTCACTGTTTCCATTTGATGCCTCCAAAATCGCTACGTC
GCTGGGGAATATTATGTCAAGCGCTTCGACCAGGTCCTTTGGGAGTTCCCCGTCTCGGGATTGTGCCGCA
GCGTCTAACGGATGCGGTACCAGGGCAGATTCAGCTTCATCAATGCCTGGGGGCAAGACGTCCTCTCGGT
TTTCGTTGTCATGCTGATCGCCATCCTCAGGGCCATGGGCATCACCTTCAGAGCCTTCTCCAGGCGGCGG
